>Addgene plasmid #122993 | Flag-hCCDC11 | addgene full sequence | sequence record 238031 | Addgene NGS Result
GCCAATTCAATATGGCGTATATGGACTCATGCCAATTCAATATGGTGGATCTGGACCTGTGCCAATTCAA
TATGGCGTATATGGACTCGTGCCAATTCAATATGGTGGATCTGGACCCCAGCCAATTCAATATGGCGGAC
TTGGCACCATGCCAATTCAATATGGCGGACCTGGCACTGTGCCAACTGGGGAGGGGTCTACTTGGCACGG
TGCCAAGTTTGAGGAGGGGTCTTGGCCCTGTGCCAAGTCCGCCATATTGAATTGGCATGGTGCCAATAAT
GGCGGCCATATTGGCTATATGCCAGGATCAATATATAGGCAATATCCAATATGGCCCTATGCCAATATGG
CTATTGGCCAGGTTCAATACTATGTATTGGCCCTATGCCATATAGTATTCCATATATGGGTTTTCCTATT
GACGTAGATAGCCCCTCCCAATGGGCGGTCCCATATACCATATATGGGGCTTCCTAATACCGCCCATAGC
CACTCCCCCATTGACGTCAATGGTCTCTATATATGGTCTTTCCTATTGACGTCATATGGGCGGTCCTATT
GACGTATATGGCGCCTCCCCCATTGACGTCAATTACGGTAAATGGCCCGCCTGGCTCAATGCCCATTGAC
GTCAATAGGACCACCCACCATTGACGTCAATGGGATGGCTCATTGCCCATTCATATCCGTTCTCACGCCC
CCTATTGACGTCAATGACGGTAAATGGCCCACTTGGCAGTACATCAATATCTATTAATAGTAACTTGGCA
AGTACATTACTATTGGAAGTACGCCAGGGTACATTGGCAGTACTCCCATTGACGTCAATGGCGGTAAATG
GCCCGCGATGGCTGCCAAGTACATCCCCATTGACGTCAATGGGGAGGGGCAATGACGCAAATGGGCGTTC
CATTGACGTAAATGGGCGGTAGGCGTGCCTAATGGGAGGTCTATATAAGCAATGCTCGTTTAGGGAACCG
CCATTCTGCCTGGGGACGTCGGAGCAAGCTTGATTTAGGTGACACTATAGAATACAAGCTACTTGTTCTT
TTTGCAGGATCCACCATGGATTACAAGGATGACGACGATAAGATCTCGAATTCAATGTACAGCCAGCGGT
TTGGCACCGTACAGCGGGAGGTTAAGGGCCCCACCCCCAAAGTGGTGATCGTGAGATCCAAGCCTCCTAA
AGGCCAAGGAGCTGAGCACCATCTAGAAAGAATCCGACGCAGCCATCAGAAGCATAATGCTATTTTGGCT
TCCATTAAGTCAAGTGAGCGGGATCGCTTGAAAGCTGAGTGGGACCAGCACAATGACTGCAAGATTTTGG
ACAGCCTTGTGCGAGCAAGAATCAAGGATGCTGTGCAAGGGTTTATCATTAACATTGAAGAAAGACGAAA
TAAGCTACGTGAGCTTTTAGCATTAGAAGAAAATGAGTATTTTACAGAAATGCAATTGAAGAAAGAAACC
ATTGAGGAGAAAAAAGATAGGATGAGAGAGAAAACTAAATTACTAAAAGAGAAGAATGAAAAAGAGAGGC
AGGATTTTGTGGCTGAAAAGCTAGACCAGCAATTCAGGGAACGCTGTGAGGAGCTCCGTGTTGAATTGTT
ATCTATCCATCAGAAGAAGGTGTGTGAGGAGCGGAAAGCACAGATTGCATTTAATGAGGAGCTGAGCAGG
CAAAAGCTGGTGGAAGAGCAGATGTTCTCCAAACTCTGGGAGGAAGACCGATTAGCCAAGGAAAAGCGAG
AAGCCCAAGAGGCGAGGAGACAGAAAGAGCTGATGGAGAACACACGCCTGGGGCTGAATGCCCAGATCAC
CAGCATCAAGGCACAAAGGCAGGCGACACAGCTGCTGAAGGAAGAGGAGGCACGCCTTGTGGAAAGTAAC
AACGCACAGATTAAACATGAGAATGAACAGGATATGCTAAAGAAACAGAAGGCAAAGCAGGAAACTAGGA
CCATTTTGCAAAAAGCCCTACAAGAGAGGATAGAACATATTCAGCAGGAATACAGAGACGAACAGGACTT
GAACATGAAGCTCGTGCAAAGGGCCCTTCAAGACTTACAGGAAGAGGCAGATAAAAAGAAACAAAAAAGA
GAAGATATGATAAGAGAACAGAAGATATACCATAAATATTTGGCACAGAGACGTGAGGAAGAAAAAGCTC
AGGAGAAAGAATTTGACAGAATATTAGAGGAAGACAAGGCAAAGAAGTTGGCTGAGAAGGACAAGGAGCT
GAGACTTGAAAAGGAGGCAAGGAGACAGCTTGTGGATGAGGTCATGTGTACAAGAAAACTTCAAGTTCAA
GAAAAGTTGCAACGAGAAGCTAAAGAACAGGAAGAACGTGCTATGGAACAGAAACACATAAATGAAAGTC
TTAAAGAACTTAACTGTGAAGAGAAGGAGAATTTTGCAAGACGCCAACGTTTAGCCCAGGAGTACAGGAA
GCAACTTCAGATGCAAATCGCCTACCAGCAGCAGTCCCAAGAAGCAGAGAAGGAAGAGAAACGCCGAGAG
TTTGAAGCAGGTGTAGCAGCAAACAAGATGTGTTTGGACAAGGTCCAGGAGGTCCTGTCCACCCATCAAG
TGCTGCCTCAAAACATTCATCCCATGCGCAAGGCATGCCCCAGTAAGCTTCCACCGTAGCTCGAGCCTCT
AGAACTATAGTGAGTCGTATTACGTAGATCCAGACATGATAAGATACATTGATGAGTTTGGACAAACCAC
AACTAGAATGCAGTGAAAAAAATGCTTTATTTGTGAAATTTGTGATGCTATTGCTTTATTTGTAACCATT
ATAAGCTGCAATAAACAAGTTAACAACAACAATTGCATTCATTTTATGTTTCAGGTTCAGGGGGAGGTGT
GGGAGGTTTTTTAATTCGCGGCCGCGGCGCCAATGCATTGGGCCCGGTACCCAGCTTTTGTTCCCTTTAG
TGAGGGTTAATTGCGCGCTTGGCGTAATCATGGTCATAGCTGTTTCCTGTGTGAAATTGTTATCCGCTCA
CAATTCCACACAACATACGAGCCGGGAGCATAAAGTGTAAAGCCTGGGGTGCCTAATGAGTGAGCTAACT
CACATTAATTGCGTTGCGCTCACTGCCCGCTTTCCAGTCGGGAAACCTGTCGTGCCAGCTGCATTAATGA
ATCGGCCAACGCGCGGGGAGAGGCGGTTTGCGTATTGGGCGCTCTTCCGCTTCCTCGCTCACTGACTCGC
TGCGCTCGGTCGTTCGGCTGCGGCGAGCGGTATCAGCTCACTCAAAGGCGGTAATACGGTTATCCACAGA
ATCAGGGGATAACGCAGGAAAGAACATGTGAGCAAAAGGCCAGCAAAAGGCCAGGAACCGTAAAAAGGCC
GCGTTGCTGGCGTTTTTCCATAGGCTCCGCCCCCCTGACGAGCATCACAAAAATCGACGCTCAAGTCAGA
GGTGGCGAAACCCGACAGGACTATAAAGATACCAGGCGTTTCCCCCTGGAAGCTCCCTCGTGCGCTCTCC
TGTTCCGACCCTGCCGCTTACCGGATACCTGTCCGCCTTTCTCCCTTCGGGAAGCGTGGCGCTTTCTCAT
AGCTCACGCTGTAGGTATCTCAGTTCGGTGTAGGTCGTTCGCTCCAAGCTGGGCTGTGTGCACGAACCCC
CCGTTCAGCCCGACCGCTGCGCCTTATCCGGTAACTATCGTCTTGAGTCCAACCCGGTAAGACACGACTT
ATCGCCACTGGCAGCAGCCACTGGTAACAGGATTAGCAGAGCGAGGTATGTAGGCGGTGCTACAGAGTTC
TTGAAGTGGTGGCCTAACTACGGCTACACTAGAAGAACAGTATTTGGTATCTGCGCTCTGCTGAAGCCAG
TTACCTTCGGAAAAAGAGTTGGTAGCTCTTGATCCGGCAAACAAACCACCGCTGGTAGCGGTGGTTTTTT
TGTTTGCAAGCAGCAGATTACGCGCAGAAAAAAAGGATCTCAAGAAGATCCTTTGATCTTTTCTACGGGG
TCTGACGCTCAGTGGAACGAAAACTCACGTTAAGGGATTTTGGTCATGAGATTATCAAAAAGGATCTTCA
CCTAGATCCTTTTAAATTAAAAATGAAGTTTTAAATCAATCTAAAGTATATATGAGTAAACTTGGTCTGA
CAGTTACCAATGCTTAATCAGTGAGGCACCTATCTCAGCGATCTGTCTATTTCGTTCATCCATAGTTGCC
TGACTCCCCGTCGTGTAGATAACTACGATACGGGAGGGCTTACCATCTGGCCCCAGTGCTGCAATGATAC
CGCGAGACCCACGCTCACCGGCTCCAGATTTATCAGCAATAAACCAGCCAGCCGGAAGGGCCGAGCGCAG
AAGTGGTCCTGCAACTTTATCCGCCTCCATCCAGTCTATTAATTGTTGCCGGGAAGCTAGAGTAAGTAGT
TCGCCAGTTAATAGTTTGCGCAACGTTGTTGCCATTGCTACAGGCATCGTGGTGTCACGCTCGTCGTTTG
GTATGGCTTCATTCAGCTCCGGTTCCCAACGATCAAGGCGAGTTACATGATCCCCCATGTTGTGCAAAAA
AGCGGTTAGCTCCTTCGGTCCTCCGATCGTTGTCAGAAGTAAGTTGGCCGCAGTGTTATCACTCATGGTT
ATGGCAGCACTGCATAATTCTCTTACTGTCATGCCATCCGTAAGATGCTTTTCTGTGACTGGTGAGTACT
CAACCAAGTCATTCTGAGAATAGTGTATGCGGCGACCGAGTTGCTCTTGCCCGGCGTCAATACGGGATAA
TACCGCGCCACATAGCAGAACTTTAAAAGTGCTCATCATTGGAAAACGTTCTTCGGGGCGAAAACTCTCA
AGGATCTTACCGCTGTTGAGATCCAGTTCGATGTAACCCACTCGTGCACCCAACTGATCTTCAGCATCTT
TTACTTTCACCAGCGTTTCTGGGTGAGCAAAAACAGGAAGGCAAAATGCCGCAAAAAAGGGAATAAGGGC
GACACGGAAATGTTGAATACTCATACTCTTCCTTTTTCAATATTATTGAAGCATTTATCAGGGTTATTGT
CTCATGAGCGGATACATATTTGAATGTATTTAGAAAAATAAACAAATAGGGGTTCCGCGCACATTTCCCC
GAAAAGTGCCACCTAAATTGTAAGCGTTAATATTTTGTTAAAATTCGCGTTAAATTTTTGTTAAATCAGC
TCATTTTTTAACCAATAGGCCGAAATCGGCAAAATCCCTTATAAATCAAAAGAATAGACCGAGATAGGGT
[37 nt withheld, positions 5251-5287]
AAAGAACGTGGACTCCAACGTCAAAGG
[49 nt withheld, positions 5315-5363]
T
[91 nt withheld, positions 5365-5455]
G
[124 nt withheld, positions 5457-5580]
CCCATTCGCCATTCAGGCTGCGCAACTGTTGGGAAGGGCGATCGGTGCGGGCCTCTTCGCTATTACGCCA
GTCGACC
Features (pLannotate 1.2.2; 16 found; start..end, strand, type, name):
      1..978     +  promoter       CMV IE94 promoter: enhancer/promoter region of simian cytomegalovirus major immediate early transcription unit IE94
   1013..1031    +  promoter       SP6 promoter: promoter for bacteriophage SP6 RNA polymerase
   1069..1095    +  CDS            3xFLAG (fragment): three tandem FLAG® epitope tags
   1105..2646    +  CDS            CFAP53: CFA53_HUMAN - Also known as CCDC11 From Homo sapiens (Human).
   2665..2682    -  promoter       T7 promoter (fragment): promoter for bacteriophage T7 RNA polymerase
   2687..2821    -  polyA_signal   SV40 poly(A) signal: SV40 polyadenylation signal
   2934..2952    -  promoter       T3 promoter: promoter for bacteriophage T3 RNA polymerase
   2997..3013    -  protein_bind   lac operator: The lac repressor binds to the lac operator to inhibit transcription in E. coli. This inhibition can be relieved by adding lactose or isopropyl-β-D-thiogalactopyranoside (IPTG). lac repressor encoded by lacI
   3021..3051    -  promoter       lac promoter: promoter for the E. coli lac operon
   3066..3087    -  protein_bind   CAP binding site: CAP binding activates transcription in the presence of cAMP. E. coli catabolite activator protein
   3100..3192    -  CDS            lacI (fragment): lac repressor; lacI; The lac repressor binds to the lac operator to inhibit transcription in E. coli. This inhibition can be relieved by adding lactose or isopropyl-β-D-thiogalactopyranoside (IPTG).
   3375..3963    -  rep_origin     ori: high-copy-number ColE1/pMB1/pBR322/pUC origin of replication
   4134..4994    -  CDS            AmpR: β-lactamase; bla; confers resistance to ampicillin, carbenicillin, and related antibiotics
   4995..5099    -  promoter       AmpR promoter: bla
   5152..5580    -  rep_origin     f1 ori (sequence partly withheld): f1 bacteriophage origin of replication; arrow indicates direction of (+) strand synthesis
   5585..5651    -  CDS            lacZα (fragment): LacZα fragment of β-galactosidase; lacZ fragment
