[The description below was written by a language model from this plasmid's Addgene catalogue record and pLannotate feature annotations shown in this document.]
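Description:
Flag-hCCDC11 is a mammalian expression plasmid built on the pCD-betaG-FLAG backbone that drives production of N-terminally Flag-tagged human CCDC11, the coiled-coil protein now named CFAP53 (also known as HTX6). The sequenced record is 5,657 nt. The human cDNA was inserted between EcoRI and XhoI sites, both of which are retained, placing the coding sequence directly downstream of and in frame with the backbone-encoded Flag epitope. The annotation software labels this short tag region as a fragment of 3xFLAG, which fits a shorter Flag tag rather than the full triple repeat.

The catalogue lists the promoter as CMV, and the feature table identifies it more specifically as the simian cytomegalovirus IE94 major immediate-early enhancer/promoter, occupying roughly the first kilobase. An SP6 promoter sits between this element and the tag, so sense RNA could in principle be transcribed in vitro, while a partial T7 promoter and a T3 promoter lie downstream in the opposite orientation. An SV40 polyadenylation signal follows the insert; it is annotated on the reverse strand, though this element is known to function bidirectionally. No mammalian selection marker is annotated, so the plasmid appears suited to transient transfection.

In bacteria, the plasmid is maintained at high copy through a ColE1/pUC-type origin and selected with ampicillin via the β-lactamase gene and its native promoter. An f1 origin and remnants of the lac promoter/operator, lacI and lacZα reflect its phagemid-derived cloning vector ancestry and play no role in expression. The construct is used to express epitope-tagged CCDC11 in mammalian cells. The Flag tag would allow detection or pull-down with anti-Flag antibodies, although the record gives no specific applications.
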