Addgene plasmid #122993: Flag-hCCDC11
Purpose: Expresses Flag-tagged human CCDC11 in mammalian cells
Depositing lab: FENG-QIAN Li & Ken-Ichi Takemaru. Depositing organization: Stony Brook University.
Backbone
  Vector backbone: pCD-betaG-FLAG
  Vector type: Mammalian Expression
Growth in bacteria
  Bacterial resistance: Ampicillin, 100 μg/mL
  Growth temperature: 37°C
  Growth strain: DH5alpha
  Copy number: High Copy
Gene/Insert
  Gene/Insert name: human CCDC11 (alt name: CFAP53)
  Species: H. sapiens (human)
  Entrez Gene: CFAP53 (a.k.a. CCDC11, HTX6)
  Promoter: CMV
  Tag / fusion protein: Flag (N terminal on backbone)
  Cloning method: Restriction Enzyme; 5′ cloning site EcoRI (not destroyed); 3′ cloning site XhoI (not destroyed)
  Sequencing primers: 5′ GCGTGCCTAATGGGAGGTCT
Terms and licenses: Academic/Nonprofit Terms; Industry Terms: Not Available to Industry
Depositor comments: A human CCDC11 cDNA was kindly provided by Dr. Moe Mahjoub at Washington University.
How to cite: Flag-hCCDC11 was a gift from FENG-QIAN Li & Ken-Ichi Takemaru (Addgene plasmid # 122993 ; http://n2t.net/addgene:122993 ; RRID:Addgene_122993)
